>Addgene plasmid #186861 | pTRE3G-gibbon cGASdeltaN-HA | addgene full sequence | sequence record 393692 | Addgene NGS Result
AGTTCCGCGTTACATAACTTACGGTAAATGGCCCGCCTGGCTGACCGCCCAACGACCCCCGCCCATTGAC
GTCAATAATGACGTATGTTCCCATAGTAACGCCAATAGGGACTTTCCATTGACGTCAATGGGTGGAGTAT
TTACGGTAAACTGCCCACTTGGCAGTACATCAAGTGTATCATATGCCAAGTACGCCCCCTATTGACGTCA
ATGACGGTAAATGGCCCGCCTGGCATTATGCCCAGTACATGACCTTATGGGACTTTCCTACTTGGCAGTA
CATCTACGTATTAGTCATCGCTATTACCATGGTGATGCGGTTTTGGCAGTACATCAATGGGCGTGGATAG
CGGTTTGACTCACGGGGATTTCCAAGTCTCCACCCCATTGACGTCAATGGGAGTTTGTTTTGGCACCAAA
ATCAACGGGACTTTCCAAAATGTCGTAACAACTCCGCCCCATTGACGCAAATGGGCGGTAGGCGTGTACG
GTGGGAGGTCTATATAAGCAGAGCTCAATAAAAGAGCCCACAACCCCTCACTCGGCGCGCCAGTCTTCCG
ATAGACTGCGTCGCCCGGGTACCCGTATTCCCAATAAAGCCTCTTGCTGTTTGCATCCGAATCGTGGTCT
CGCTGTTCCTTGGGAGGGTCTCCTCTGAGTGATTGACTACCCACGACGGGGGTCTTTCATTTGGGGGCTC
GTCCGGGATTTGGAGACCCCTGCCCAGGGACCACCGACCCACCACCGGGAGGTAAGCTGGCCAGCAACTT
ATCTGTGTCTGTCCGATTGTCTAGTGTCTATGTTTGATGTTATGCGCCTGCGTCTGTACTAGTTAGCTAA
CTAGCTCTGTATCTGGCGGACCCGTGGTGGAACTGACGAGTTCTGAACACCCGGCCGCAACCCTGGGAGA
CGTCCCAGGGACTTTGGGGGCCGTTTTTGTGGCCCGACCTGAGGAAGGGAGTCGATGTGGAATCCGACCC
CGTCAGGATATGTGGTTCTGGTAGGAGACGAGAACCTAAAACAGTTCCCGCCTCCGTCTGAATTTTTGCT
TTCGGTTTGGAACCGAAGCCGCGCGTCTTGTCTGCTGCAGCGCTGCAGCATCGTTCTGTGTTGTCTCTGT
CTGACTGTGTTTCTGTATTTGTCTGAAAATTAGGGCCAGACTGTTACCACTCCCTTAAGTTTGACCTTAG
GTCACTGGAAAGATGTCGAGCGGATCGCTCACAACCAGTCGGTAGATGTCAAGAAGAGACGTTGGGTTAC
CTTCTGCTCTGCAGAATGGCCAACCTTTAACGTCGGATGGCCGCGAGACGGCACCTTTAACCGAGACCTC
ATCACCCAGGTTAAGATCAAGGTCTTTTCACCTGGCCCGCATGGACACCCAGACCAGGTCCCCTACATCG
TGACCTGGGAAGCCTTGGCTTTTGACCCCCCTCCCTGGGTCAAGCCCTTTGTACACCCTAAGCCTCCGCC
TCCTCTTCCTCCATCCGCCCCGTCTCTCCCCCTTGAACCTCCTCGTTCGACCCCGCCTCGATCCTCCCTT
TATCCAGCCCTCACTCCTTCTCTAGGCGCCGGAATTGAAGATCTCGATGAGGCCCTTTCGTCTTCACTCG
AGTTTACTCCCTATCAGTGATAGAGAACGTATGAAGAGTTTACTCCCTATCAGTGATAGAGAACGTATGC
AGACTTTACTCCCTATCAGTGATAGAGAACGTATAAGGAGTTTACTCCCTATCAGTGATAGAGAACGTAT
GACCAGTTTACTCCCTATCAGTGATAGAGAACGTATCTACAGTTTACTCCCTATCAGTGATAGAGAACGT
ATATCCAGTTTACTCCCTATCAGTGATAGAGAACGTATGTCGAGGTAGGCGTGTACGGTGGGCGCCTATA
AAAGCAGAGCTCGTTTAGTGAACCGTCAGATCGCCTGGAGCAATTCCACAACACTTTTGTCTTATACTTG
GATCCGCCACCATGCCTGGGGCCAGGAAGCTCCGGGCGGTTTTGGAGAAGTTGAAGCTCAGCCGCCAGGA
AATCTCCGAGGCGGCGGAGGTGGTGAACGGGGTTGTGGACCACCTGCTGCGCAGACTGCAGAAGTGCGAC
TCCGAGTTCAGAGGCGTCGGGCTGCTGCGCACCGGGAGCTACTATGAGCACGTGAAGATTTCTGCACCTA
ATGAATTTGACGTCATGTTTAAACTGGAAGTCCCCAGAATCCAACTAGAAGAATATTCCAACACTGGTGC
ATATTACTTTGTGAAATTTAAAAGAAATCCGAAAGAAAATCCTTTGAGTCAGTTTTTAGAAGGTGAAATA
TTATCAGCTTCTAAGATGCTGTCAAAATTTAGGAAAATCATTAAGGAAGAAATTAACAACATTAAAGATA
CAGATGTCATCATGAAGAGGAAAAGAGGAGGGAGCCCTGCTGTAACACTTCTTATTAGTGAAAAAATATC
TGTGGATATAACCCTGGCTTTGGAATCAAACAGTAATAGCTGGCCTGCTAGCACCCAAGAAGGCCTGCCC
ATTAAAGACTGGCTTTCAGGAAAAGTTAGGAGGCAACTAAGACTAAAGCCATTTTACCTTGTACCCAAGC
ATGCAAAGGAAGGAAATGGTTTCCAAGAAGAAACATGGCGGCTATCCTTCTCTCACATCGAAAAGGAAAT
TTTGAACAATCATGGAAAAACTAAAACGTGCTGTGAAAACAAAAATGTGAAATGTTGCAGGAAAGATTGT
TTAAAACTAATGAAATACCTTTTAGAACAGCTGAAAGAAAGGTTTAAAGACAAAAAACATCTGGATAAAT
TCTCTTCTTATCATGTGAAAACTGCCTTCTTCCATGTATGTACCGAGTACCCTCAAGACAGTCAGTGGGA
CCCCAAAAACCTGGGCTTCTGCTTTGATAAATGCGTGATATACTTTCTTAAGTGCCTCAGGACAGAACAA
CTTGGGAATTATTTTATTCCTGGATTCAATCTATTCTCTAGCAACTTAATTGACAAAAGAAGTAAAGAAT
TTCTGTCAAAGCAAATTGAATATGAAAGAAACAATGAGTATCCAGTTTTTGGTTACCCATACGATGTTCC
AGATTACGCTTGAGCGGCCGCGCCGGCGGGCCCGAATTCTACCGGGTAGGGGAGGCGCTTTTCCCAAGGC
AGTCTGGAGCATGCGCTTTAGCAGCCCCGCTGGGCACTTGGCGCTACACAAGTGGCCTCTGGCCTCGCAC
ACATTCCACATCCACCGGTAGGCGCCAACCGGCTCCGTTCTTTGGTGGCCCCTTCGCGCCACCTTCTACT
CCTCCCCTAGTCAGGAAGTTCCCCCCCGCCCCGCAGCTCGCGTCGTGCAGGACGTGACAAATGGAAGTAG
CACGTCTCACTAGTCTCGTGCAGATGGACAGCACCGCTGAGCAATGGAAGCGGGTAGGCCTTTGGGGCAG
CGGCCAATAGCAGCTTTGCTCCTTCGCTTTCTGGGCTCAGAGGCTGGGAAGGGGTGGGTCCGGGGGCGGG
CTCAGGGGCGGGCTCAGGGGCGGGGCGGGCGCCCGAAGGTCCTCCGGAGGCCCGGCATTCTGCACGCTTC
AAAAGCGCACGTCTGCCGCGCTGTTCTCCTCTTCCTCATCTCCGGGCCTTTCGACCTGCAGCCCAAGCTT
ACCATGACCGAGTACAAGCCCACGGTGCGCCTCGCCACCCGCGACGACGTCCCCAGGGCCGTACGCACCC
TCGCCGCCGCGTTCGCCGACTACCCCGCCACGCGCCACACCGTCGATCCGGACCGCCACATCGAGCGGGT
CACCGAGCTGCAAGAACTCTTCCTCACGCGCGTCGGGCTCGACATCGGCAAGGTGTGGGTCGCGGACGAC
GGCGCCGCGGTGGCGGTCTGGACCACGCCGGAGAGCGTCGAAGCGGGGGCGGTGTTCGCCGAGATCGGCC
CGCGCATGGCCGAGTTGAGCGGTTCCCGGCTGGCCGCGCAGCAACAGATGGAAGGCCTCCTGGCGCCGCA
CCGGCCCAAGGAGCCCGCGTGGTTCCTGGCCACCGTCGGCGTCTCGCCCGACCACCAGGGCAAGGGTCTG
GGCAGCGCCGTCGTGCTCCCCGGAGTGGAGGCGGCCGAGCGCGCCGGGGTGCCCGCCTTCCTGGAGACCT
CCGCGCCCCGCAACCTCCCCTTCTACGAGCGGCTCGGCTTCACCGTCACCGCCGACGTCGAGGTGCCCGA
AGGACCGCGCACCTGGTGCATGACCCGCAAGCCCGGTGCCTGACGCCCGCCCCACGACCCGCAGCGCCCG
ACCGAAAGGAGCGCACGACCCCATGCATCGGCGTCTCGAGATATCAGTGGTCCAGGCTCTAGTTTTGACT
CAACAATATCACCAGCTGAAGCCTATAGAGTACGAGCCATAGATAAAATAAAAGATTTTATTTAGTCTCC
AGAAAAAGGGGGGAATGAAAGACCCCACCTGTAGGTTTGGCAAGCTAGCTTAAGTAACGCCATTTTGCAA
GGCATGGAAAAATACATAACTGAGAATAGAGAAGTTCAGATCAAGGTCAGGAACAGATGGAACAGGGTCG
ACCCTAGAGAACCATCAGATGTTTCCAGGGTGCCCCAAGGACCTGAAATGACCCTGTGCCTTATTTGAAC
TAACCAATCAGTTCGCTTCTCGCTTCTGTTCGCGCGCTTCTGCTCCCCGAGCTCAATAAAAGAGCCCACA
ACCCCTCACTCGGGGCGCCAGTCCTCCGATTGACTGAGTCGCCCGGGTACCCGTGTATCCAATAAACCCT
CTTGCAGTTGCATCCGACTTGTGGTCTCGCTGTTCCTTGGGAGGGTCTCCTCTGAGTGATTGACTACCCG
TCAGCGGGGGTCTTTCATTTGGGGGCTCGTCCGGGATCGGGAGACCCCTGCCCAGGGACCACCGACCCAC
CACCGGGAGGTAAGCTGGCTGCCTCGCGCGTTTCGGTGATGACGGTGAAAACCTCTGACACATGCAGCTC
CCGGAGACGGTCACAGCTTGTCTGTAAGCGGATGCCGGGAGCAGACAAGCCCGTCAGGGCGCGTCAGCGG
GTGTTGGCGGGTGTCGGGGCGCAGCCATGACCCAGTCACGTAGCGATAGCGGAGTGTAGATCCGGCTGTG
GAATGTGTGTCAGTTAGGGTGTGGAAAGTCCCCAGGCTCCCCAGCAGGCAGAAGTATGCAAAGCATGCAT
CTCAATTAGTCAGCAACCAGGTGTGGAAAGTCCCCAGGCTCCCCAGCAGGCAGAAGTATGCAAAGCATGC
ATCTCAATTAGTCAGCAACCATAGTCCCGCCCCTAACTCCGCCCATCCCGCCCCTAACTCCGCCCAGTTC
CGCCCATTCTCCGCCCCATGGCTGACTAATTTTTTTTATTTATGCAGAGGCCGAGGCCGCCTCGGCCTCT
GAGCTATTCCAGAAGTAGTGAGGAGGCTTTTTTGGAGGCCTAGGCTTTTGCAAAAAGCTTACTGGCTTAA
CTATGCGGCATCAGAGCAGATTGTACTGAGAGTGCACCATATGCGGTGTGAAATACCGCACAGATGCGTA
AGGAGAAAATACCGCATCAGGCGCTCTTCCGCTTCCTCGCTCACTGACTCGCTGCGCTCGGTCGTTCGGC
TGCGGCGAGCGGTATCAGCTCACTCAAAGGCGGTAATACGGTTATCCACAGAATCAGGGGATAACGCAGG
AAAGAACATGTGAGCAAAAGGCCAGCAAAAGGCCAGGAACCGTAAAAAGGCCGCGTTGCTGGCGTTTTTC
CATAGGCTCCGCCCCCCTGACGAGCATCACAAAAATCGACGCTCAAGTCAGAGGTGGCGAAACCCGACAG
GACTATAAAGATACCAGGCGTTTCCCCCTGGAAGCTCCCTCGTGCGCTCTCCTGTTCCGACCCTGCCGCT
TACCGGATACCTGTCCGCCTTTCTCCCTTCGGGAAGCGTGGCGCTTTCTCATAGCTCACGCTGTAGGTAT
CTCAGTTCGGTGTAGGTCGTTCGCTCCAAGCTGGGCTGTGTGCACGAACCCCCCGTTCAGCCCGACCGCT
GCGCCTTATCCGGTAACTATCGTCTTGAGTCCAACCCGGTAAGACACGACTTATCGCCACTGGCAGCAGC
CACTGGTAACAGGATTAGCAGAGCGAGGTATGTAGGCGGTGCTACAGAGTTCTTGAAGTGGTGGCCTAAC
TACGGCTACACTAGAAGGACAGTATTTGGTATCTGCGCTCTGCTGAAGCCAGTTACCTTCGGAAAAAGAG
TTGGTAGCTCTTGATCCGGCAAACAAACCACCGCTGGTAGCGGTGGTTTTTTTGTTTGCAAGCAGCAGAT
TACGCGCAGAAAAAAAGGATCTCAAGAAGATCCTTTGATCTTTTCTACGGGGTCTGACGCTCAGTGGAAC
GAAAACTCACGTTAAGGGATTTTGGTCATGAGATTATCAAAAAGGATCTTCACCTAGATCCTTTTAAATT
AAAAATGAAGTTTTAAATCAATCTAAAGTATATATGAGTAAACTTGGTCTGACAGTTACCAATGCTTAAT
CAGTGAGGCACCTATCTCAGCGATCTGTCTATTTCGTTCATCCATAGTTGCCTGACTCCCCGTCGTGTAG
ATAACTACGATACGGGAGGGCTTACCATCTGGCCCCAGTGCTGCAATGATACCGCGAGACCCACGCTCAC
CGGCTCCAGATTTATCAGCAATAAACCAGCCAGCCGGAAGGGCCGAGCGCAGAAGTGGTCCTGCAACTTT
ATCCGCCTCCATCCAGTCTATTAATTGTTGCCGGGAAGCTAGAGTAAGTAGTTCGCCAGTTAATAGTTTG
CGCAACGTTGTTGCCATTGCTGCAGGCATCGTGGTGTCACGCTCGTCGTTTGGTATGGCTTCATTCAGCT
CCGGTTCCCAACGATCAAGGCGAGTTACATGATCCCCCATGTTGTGCAAAAAAGCGGTTAGCTCCTTCGG
TCCTCCGATCGTTGTCAGAAGTAAGTTGGCCGCAGTGTTATCACTCATGGTTATGGCAGCACTGCATAAT
TCTCTTACTGTCATGCCATCCGTAAGATGCTTTTCTGTGACTGGTGAGTACTCAACCAAGTCATTCTGAG
AATAGTGTATGCGGCGACCGAGTTGCTCTTGCCCGGCGTCAACACGGGATAATACCGCGCCACATAGCAG
AACTTTAAAAGTGCTCATCATTGGAAAACGTTCTTCGGGGCGAAAACTCTCAAGGATCTTACCGCTGTTG
AGATCCAGTTCGATGTAACCCACTCGTGCACCCAACTGATCTTCAGCATCTTTTACTTTCACCAGCGTTT
CTGGGTGAGCAAAAACAGGAAGGCAAAATGCCGCAAAAAAGGGAATAAGGGCGACACGGAAATGTTGAAT
ACTCATACTCTTCCTTTTTCAATATTATTGAAGCATTTATCAGGGTTATTGTCTCATGAGCGGATACATA
TTTGAATGTATTTAGAAAAATAAACAAATAGGGGTTCCGCGCACATTTCCCCGAAAAGTGCCACCTGACG
TCTAAGAAACCATTATTATCATGACATTAACCTATAAAAATAGGCGTATCACGAGGCCCTTTCGTCTTCA
AGAATTAGCTTGGCCATTGCATACGTTGTATCCATATCATAATATGTACATTTATATTGGCTCATGTCCA
ACATTACCGCCATGTTGACATTGATTATTGACTAGTTATTAATAGTAATCAATTACGGGGTCATTAGTTC
ATAGCCCATATATGG
Features (pLannotate 1.2.2; 19 found; start..end, strand, type, name):
    312..515     +  promoter       CMV promoter: human cytomegalovirus (CMV) immediate early promoter
    516..691     +  LTR            5' LTR (truncated): truncated long terminal repeat from Moloney murine sarcoma virus
    813..1087    +  misc_feature   MESV Ψ (fragment): packaging signal of murine embryonic stem cell virus
   1154..1570    +  CDS            gag (truncated): truncated Moloney murine leukemia virus (MMLV) gag gene lacking the start codon
   1610..1959    +  promoter       TRE3GV promoter: 3rd-generation Tet-responsive promoter that can be activated by binding of Tet-On® 3G, optimized for retroviral and lentiviral vectors
   1975..3060    +  CDS            CGAS (fragment): CGAS_HUMAN - Also known as C6orf150 From Homo sapiens (Human).
   3064..3091    +  CDS            3xHA (fragment): three tandem HA epitope tags
   3124..3623    +  promoter       PGK promoter: mouse phosphoglycerate kinase 1 promoter
   3644..4243    +  CDS            PuroR: puromycin N-acetyltransferase; pac from Streptomyces alboniger; confers resistance to puromycin
   4310..4382    +  CDS            env (fragment): murine leukemia virus gPr80 envelope polyprotein precursor; env; proteolytically cleaved into gp70SU and p15TM subunits
   4424..4849    +  LTR            3' LTR (ΔU3): self-inactivating 3' long terminal repeat (LTR) from Moloney murine leukemia virus
   4918..4958    +  CDS            rop (fragment): Rop protein, which maintains plasmids at low copy number; rop
   5060..5098    +  misc_feature   bom (fragment): basis of mobility region from pBR322
   5115..5444    +  promoter       SV40 promoter: SV40 enhancer and early promoter
   5450..5551    +  misc_feature   bom (fragment): basis of mobility region from pBR322
   5737..6325    -  rep_origin     ori: high-copy-number ColE1/pMB1/pBR322/pUC origin of replication
   6496..7356    -  CDS            AmpR: β-lactamase; bla; confers resistance to ampicillin, carbenicillin, and related antibiotics
   7357..7461    -  promoter       AmpR promoter: bla
   7647..311     +  enhancer       CMV enhancer (across the origin): human cytomegalovirus immediate early enhancer
