[The description below was written by a language model from this plasmid's Addgene catalogue record and pLannotate feature annotations shown in this document.]
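Description:
pTRE3G-gibbon cGASdeltaN-HA is a self-inactivating gammaretroviral transfer plasmid built on the pRetroX-TRE3G backbone, designed for doxycycline-dependent expression of a truncated gibbon cGAS in mammalian cells after retroviral transduction. In bacteria it is maintained through a high-copy ColE1/pUC-type origin and selected with ampicillin via the β-lactamase gene. The viral portion begins with a CMV enhancer/promoter fused to a truncated 5' LTR, which drives transcription of the viral genome in packaging cells. This is followed by a packaging signal with an adjoining truncated gag segment lacking its start codon, and it ends in a U3-deleted 3' LTR. Because of that deletion, LTR promoter activity is lost after integration, so expression depends on the internal promoters.

The payload is a synthetic, roughly 1.1 kb coding sequence for gibbon (Hylobatidae) cGAS lacking its N-terminal region (residues 152–514), preceded by a Kozak sequence and carrying a C-terminal HA epitope tag. The automated annotation labels this reading frame as a fragment of human CGAS and the tag as a partial 3xHA, which reflects homology matching rather than the actual origin recorded by the depositor. The insert sits under the TRE3G(V) promoter, a third-generation Tet-responsive element that is active only when the Tet-On 3G transactivator is present and bound to doxycycline. That transactivator is not encoded here and must be supplied separately. Downstream, a mouse PGK promoter drives puromycin N-acetyltransferase for selection of transduced cells. The construct suits inducible expression of the N-terminally truncated cGAS, for example in comparing self-DNA detection by cGAS enzymes from different mammalian species.
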