Addgene plasmid #186861: pTRE3G-gibbon cGASdeltaN-HA
Purpose: Doxycycline-dependent expression of gibbon cGAS gene in mammalian cells by retroviral transduction
Depositing lab: Jonathan Kagan. Depositing organization: Boston Children's Hospital. Publication: Species-specific self-DNA detection mechanisms by mammalian cyclic GMP-AMP synthases. Mosallanejad K, Kennedy SN, Bahleda KM, Slavik KM, Zhou W, Govande AA, Hancks DC, Kranzusch PJ, Kagan JC. Sci Immunol. 2023 Jan 20;8(79):eabp9765. doi: 10.1126/sciimmunol.abp9765. Epub 2023 Jan 20. PubMed 36662885.
Backbone
  Vector backbone: pRetroX-TRE3G Vector
  Backbone manufacturer: Takara Bio
  Backbone size w/o insert (bp): 6600
  Vector type: Retroviral
  Selectable markers: Puromycin
Growth in bacteria
  Bacterial resistance: Ampicillin, 100 μg/mL
  Growth temperature: 37°C
  Growth strain: NEB Stable
  Copy number: High Copy
Gene/Insert
  Gene/Insert name: Gibbon cGAS trucation mutant (152-514 a.a.) with C-terminal HA tag (alt names: cGAS; cGASdeltaN)
  Species: Synthetic; Hylobatidae
  Insert size (bp): 1128
  Mutation: N-terminal truncation
  Entrez Gene: CGAS
  Promoter: TRE3G
  Tag / fusion protein: HA (C terminal on insert)
  Cloning method: Ligation Independent Cloning
  Sequencing primers: 5′ pCEP_Fw (agagctcgtttagtgaaccg); 3′ MSCV_Rv (cagcggggctgctaaagcgcatgc)
Terms and licenses: Academic/Nonprofit Terms; Industry Terms: Not Available to Industry
Depositor comments: Contains Kozak sequence (gccacc) before start codon. Please visit https://www.biorxiv.org/content/10.1101/2022.03.09.483681v2 for bioRxiv preprint.
How to cite: pTRE3G-gibbon cGASdeltaN-HA was a gift from Jonathan Kagan (Addgene plasmid # 186861 ; http://n2t.net/addgene:186861 ; RRID:Addgene_186861)
